>Addgene plasmid #176645 | NanoLuc-SZ2 | addgene full sequence | sequence record 346285 | Addgene NGS Result
ATTCACCACCCTGAATTGACTCTCTTCCGGGCGCTATCATGCCATACCGCGAAAGGTTTTGCGCCATTCG
ATGGTGTCCGGGATCTCGACGCTCTCCCTTATGCGACTCCTGCATTAGGAAGCAGCCCAGTAGTAGGTTG
AGGCCGTTGAGCACCGCCGCCGCAAGGAATGGTGCATGCAAGGAGATGGCGCCCAACAGTCCCCCGGCCA
CGGGGCCTGCCACCATACCCACGCCGAAACAAGCGCTCATGAGCCCGAAGTGGCGAGCCCGATCTTCCCC
ATCGGTGATGTCGGCGATATAGGCGCCAGCAACCGCACCTGTGGCGCCGGTGATGCCGGCCACGATGCGT
CCGGCGTAGAGGATCGAGATCTCGATCCCGCGAAATTAATACGACTCACTATAGGGGAATTGTGAGCGGA
TAACAATTCCCCTCTAGAAATAATTTTGTTTAACTTTAAGAAGGAGATATACATATGATGGTCTTCACAC
TCGAAGATTTCGTTGGGGACTGGCGACAGACAGCCGGCTACAACCTGGACCAAGTCCTTGAACAGGGAGG
TGTGTCCAGTTTGTTTCAGAATCTCGGGGTGTCCGTAACTCCGATCCAAAGGATTGTCCTGAGCGGTGAA
AATGGGCTGAAGATCGACATCCATGTCATCATCCCGTATGAAGGTCTGAGCGGCGACCAAATGGGCCAGA
TCGAAAAAATTTTTAAGGTGGTGTACCCTGTGGATGATCATCACTTTAAGGTGATCCTGCACTATGGCAC
ACTGGTAATCGACGGGGTTACGCCGAACATGATCGACTATTTCGGACGGCCGTATGAAGGCATCGCCGTG
TTCGACGGCAAAAAGATCACTGTAACAGGGACCCTGTGGAACGGCAACAAAATTATCGACGAGCGCCTGA
TCAACCCCGACGGCTCCCTGCTGTTCCGAGTAACCATCAACGGAGTGACCGGCTGGCGGCTGTGCGAACG
CATTCTGGCGGGCGGCGGATCTGAGAATTTATATTTCCAGGGCGCTCGTAATGCATACCTGCGTAAAAAA
ATCGCGCGTTTAAAAAAAGACAACTTGCAACTTGAGCGCGACGAACAAAATTTGGAGAAAATAATCGCCA
ACCTTCGGGACGAGATCGCGCGTCTGGAAAACGAGGTGGCTTCGCATGAGCAACTCGAGCACCACCACCA
CCACCACTGAGATCCGGCTGCTAACAAAGCCCGAAAGGAAGCTGAGTTGGCTGCTGCCACCGCTGAGCAA
TAACTAGCATAACCCCTTGGGGCCTCTAAACGGGTCTTGAGGGGTTTTTTGCTGAAAGGAGGAACTATAT
CCGGATTGGCGAATGGG
[124 nt withheld, positions 1348-1471]
C
[91 nt withheld, positions 1473-1563]
A
[49 nt withheld, positions 1565-1613]
CCTTTGACGTTGGAGTCCACGTTCTTT
[37 nt withheld, positions 1641-1677]
ACCCTATCTCGGTCTATTCTTTTGATTTATAAGGGATTTTGCCGATTTCGGCCTATTGGTTAAAAAATGA
GCTGATTTAACAAAAATTTAACGCGAATTTTAACAAAATATTAACGCTTACAATTTAGGTGGCACTTTTC
GGGGTACCCAGGTGGCACTTTTCGGGGAAATGTGCGCGGAACCCCTATTTGTTTATTTTTCTAAATACAT
TCAAATATGTATCCGCTCATGAATTAATTCTTAGAAAAACTCATCGAGCATCAAATGAAACTGCAATTTA
TTCATATCAGGATTATCAATACCATATTTTTGAAAAAGCCGTTTCTGTAATGAAGGAGAAAACTCACCGA
GGCAGTTCCATAGGATGGCAAGATCCTGGTATCGGTCTGCGATTCCGACTCGTCCAACATCAATACAACC
TATTAATTTCCCCTCGTCAAAAATAAGGTTATCAAGTGAGAAATCACCATGAGTGACGACTGAATCCGGT
GAGAATGGCAAAAGTTTATGCATTTCTTTCCAGACTTGTTCAACAGGCCAGCCATTACGCTCGTCATCAA
AATCACTCGCATCAACCAAACCGTTATTCATTCGTGATTGCGCCTGAGCGAGACGAAATACGCGATCGCT
GTTAAAAGGACAATTACAAACAGGAATCGAATGCAACCGGCGCAGGAACACTGCCAGCGCATCAACAATA
TTTTCACCTGAATCAGGATATTCTTCTAATACCTGGAATGCTGTTTTCCCGGGGATCGCAGTGGTGAGTA
ACCATGCATCATCAGGAGTACGGATAAAATGCTTGATGGTCGGAAGAGGCATAAATTCCGTCAGCCAGTT
TAGTCTGACCATCTCATCTGTAACATCATTGGCAACGCTACCTTTGCCATGTTTCAGAAACAACTCTGGC
GCATCGGGCTTCCCATACAATCGATAGATTGTCGCACCTGATTGCCCGACATTATCGCGAGCCCATTTAT
ACCCATATAAATCAGCATCCATGTTGGAATTTAATCGCGGCCTAGAGCAAGACGTTTCCCGTTGAATATG
GCTCATAACACCCCTTGTATTACTGTTTATGTAAGCAGACAGTTTTATTGTTCATGACCAAAATCCCTTA
ACGTGACCTAGGTCATGACCAAAATCCCTTAACGTGAGTTTTCGTTCCACTGAGCGTCAGACCCCGTAGA
AAAGATCAAAGGATCTTCTTGAGATCCTTTTTTTCTGCGCGTAATCTGCTGCTTGCAAACAAAAAAACCA
CCGCTACCAGCGGTGGTTTGTTTGCCGGATCAAGAGCTACCAACTCTTTTTCCGAAGGTAACTGGCTTCA
GCAGAGCGCAGATACCAAATACTGTTCTTCTAGTGTAGCCGTAGTTAGGCCACCACTTCAAGAACTCTGT
AGCACCGCCTACATACCTCGCTCTGCTAATCCTGTTACCAGTGGCTGCTGCCAGTGGCGATAAGTCGTGT
CTTACCGGGTTGGACTCAAGACGATAGTTACCGGATAAGGCGCAGCGGTCGGGCTGAACGGGGGGTTCGT
GCACACAGCCCAGCTTGGAGCGAACGACCTACACCGAACTGAGATACCTACAGCGTGAGCTATGAGAAAG
CGCCACGCTTCCCGAAGGGAGAAAGGCGGACAGGTATCCGGTAAGCGGCAGGGTCGGAACAGGAGAGCGC
ACGAGGGAGCTTCCAGGGGGAAACGCCTGGTATCTTTATAGTCCTGTCGGGTTTCGCCACCTCTGACTTG
AGCGTCGATTTTTGTGATGCTCGTCAGGGGGGCGGAGCCTATGGAAAAACGCCAGCAACGCGGCCTTTTT
ACGGTTCCTGGCCTTTTGCTGGCCTTTTGCTCACATGTTCTTTCCTGCGTTATCCCCTGATTCTGTGGAT
AACCGTATTACCGCCTTTGAGTGAGCTGATACCGCTCGCCGCAGCCGAACGACCGAGCGCAGCGAGTCAG
TGAGCGAGGAAGCGGAAGAGCGCCATAATCCATGATAAAGAAGACAGTCATAAGTGCGGCGACGATAGTC
ATGCCCCGCGCCCACCGGAAGGAGCTGACTGGGTTGAAGGCTCTCAAGGGCATCGGTCGAGATCCCGGTG
CCTAATGAGTGAGCTAACTTACATTAATTGCGTTGCGCTCACTGCCCGCTTTCCAGTCGGGAAACCTGTC
GTGCCAGCTGCATTAATGAATCGGCCAACGCGCGGGGAGAGGCGGTTTGCGTATTGGGCGCCAGGGTGGT
TTTTCTTTTCACCAGTGAGACGGGCAACAGCTGATTGCCCTTCACCGCCTGGCCCTGAGAGAGTTGCAGC
AAGCGGTCCACGCTGGTTTGCCCCAGCAGGCGAAAATCCTGTTTGATGGTGGTTAACGGCGGGATATAAC
ATGAGCTGTCTTCGGTATCGTCGTATCCCACTACCGAGATATCCGCACCAACGCGCAGCCCGGACTCGGT
AATGGCGCGCATTGCGCCCAGCGCCATCTGATCGTTGGCAACCAGCATCGCAGTGGGAACGATGCCCTCA
TTCAGCATTTGCATGGTTTGTTGAAAACCGGACATGGCACTCCAGTCGCCTTCCCGTTCCGCTATCGGCT
GAATTTGATTGCGAGTGAGATATTTATGCCAGCCAGCCAGACGCAGACGCGCCGAGACAGAACTTAATGG
GCCCGCTAACAGCGCGATTTGCTGGTGACCCAATGCGACCAGATGCTCCACGCCCAGTCGCGTACCGTCT
TCATGGGAGAAAATAATACTGTTGATGGGTGTCTGGTCAGAGACATCAAGAAATAACGCCGGAACATTAG
TGCAGGCAGCTTCCACAGCAATGGCATCCTGGTCATCCAGCGGATAGTTAATGATCAGCCCACTGACGCG
TTGCGCGAGAAGATTGTGCACCGCCGCTTTACAGGCTTCGACGCCGCTTCGTTCTACCATCGACACCACC
ACGCTGGCACCCAGTTGATCGGCGCGAGATTTAATCGCCGCGACAATTTGCGACGGCGCGTGCAGGGCCA
GACTGGAGGTGGCAACGCCAATCAGCAACGACTGTTTGCCCGCCAGTTGTTGTGCCACGCGGTTGGGAAT
GTAATTCAGCTCCGCCATCGCCGCTTCCACTTTTTCCCGCGTTTTCGCAGAAACGTGGCTGGCCTGGTTC
ACCACGCGGGAAACGGTCTGATAAGAGACACCGGCATACTCTGCGACATCGTATAACGTTACTGGTTTCA
C
Features (pLannotate 1.2.2; 16 found; start..end, strand, type, name):
      1..78      -  promoter       lacI promoter: lacI
     86..365     -  CDS            TcR (fragment): tetracycline efflux protein; tet; confers resistance to tetracycline
    387..405     +  promoter       T7 promoter: promoter for bacteriophage T7 RNA polymerase
    406..430     +  protein_bind   lac operator: The lac repressor binds to the lac operator to inhibit transcription in E. coli. This inhibition can be relieved by adding lactose or isopropyl-β-D-thiogalactopyranoside (IPTG). lac repressor encoded by lacI
    445..467     +  RBS            RBS: efficient ribosome binding site from bacteriophage T7 gene 10 (Olins and Rangwala, 1989)
    478..990     +  CDS            Nluc: NanoLuc® luciferase human codon-optimized
   1180..1197    +  CDS            9xHis (fragment): 9xHis affinity tag
   1207..1256    +  CDS            SET1 (fragment): solubility-enhancement tag derived from T7 phage gene 10B
   1264..1311    +  terminator     T7 terminator: transcription terminator for bacteriophage T7 RNA polymerase
   1348..1776    +  rep_origin     f1 ori (sequence partly withheld): f1 bacteriophage origin of replication; arrow indicates direction of (+) strand synthesis
   1852..1909    +  promoter       AmpR promoter (fragment): bla
   1918..2733    -  CDS            KanR: aminoglycoside phosphotransferase; aph(3')-Ia; confers resistance to kanamycin in bacteria or G418 (Geneticin®) in eukaryotes
   2886..3474    +  rep_origin     ori: high-copy-number ColE1/pMB1/pBR322/pUC origin of replication
   3668..3767    -  CDS            TcR (fragment): tetracycline efflux protein; tet; confers resistance to tetracycline
   3782..3803    -  protein_bind   CAP binding site: CAP binding activates transcription in the presence of cAMP. E. coli catabolite activator protein
   3816..4898    -  CDS            lacI: lac repressor; lacI; The lac repressor binds to the lac operator to inhibit transcription in E. coli. This inhibition can be relieved by adding lactose or isopropyl-β-D-thiogalactopyranoside (IPTG).
