[The description below was written by a language model from this plasmid's Addgene catalogue record and pLannotate feature annotations shown in this document.]
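Description:
NanoLuc-SZ2 is a bacterial expression plasmid of about 4.9 kb built on the pBamUK backbone, whose annotated layout resembles a pET-style T7 system. It is propagated in E. coli through a high-copy ColE1/pUC-type origin and selected with kanamycin through an aph(3')-Ia aminoglycoside phosphotransferase gene. An f1 phage origin is also present. The short tetracycline-resistance fragments, the partial AmpR promoter and the CAP binding site appear to be non-functional backbone remnants.

The expression cassette consists of a T7 promoter followed directly by a lac operator, the strong ribosome binding site from T7 gene 10, the coding region, and a T7 terminator. A lacI gene with its own promoter supplies lac repressor, so transcription should be held off until induced with IPTG in a host that provides T7 RNA polymerase. The annotated open reading frame begins with NanoLuc, a small, bright engineered luciferase in a human codon-optimised version. According to the catalogue entry, it is fused to SynZip2, a synthetic coiled-coil peptide that pairs with a specific SynZip partner. SynZip2 is not called by the annotation software, but an unannotated stretch of roughly 190 nt lies between the luciferase and a downstream histidine tag, and this presumably holds the linker and SynZip2. The His tag, detected as a fragment of a longer His motif, would allow metal-affinity purification. The brief match to a T7 gene 10B-derived solubility tag just before the terminator is probably vector sequence rather than a functional tag.

The associated publication concerns assembling a light-emitting enzymatic reaction in model protein condensates. This suggests the purified fusion is recruited through the SynZip interaction to condensate scaffolds carrying the cognate partner.
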