Addgene plasmid #176645: NanoLuc-SZ2
Purpose: NanoLuc enzyme linked with SynZip2
Depositing lab: Daniel Hammer. Depositing organization: University of Pennsylvania. Publication: Incorporation and Assembly of a Light-Emitting Enzymatic Reaction into Model Protein Condensates. Guan M, Garabedian MV, Leutenegger M, Schuster BS, Good MC, Hammer DA. Biochemistry. 2021 Oct 14. doi: 10.1021/acs.biochem.1c00373. PubMed 34648259.
Backbone
  Vector backbone: pBamUK
  Vector type: Bacterial Expression
Growth in bacteria
  Bacterial resistance: Kanamycin, 50 μg/mL
  Growth temperature: 37°C
  Growth strain: DH5alpha
  Copy number: High Copy
Gene/Insert
  Gene/Insert name: NanoLuc-SZ2
  Species: Synthetic
Terms and licenses: Academic/Nonprofit Terms; Industry Terms: Not Available to Industry
How to cite: NanoLuc-SZ2 was a gift from Daniel Hammer (Addgene plasmid # 176645 ; http://n2t.net/addgene:176645 ; RRID:Addgene_176645)
