>Addgene plasmid #176645 | NanoLuc-SZ2 | depositor partial sequence | sequence record 342253 | NanoLuc-SZ2 sequence 723 bps
ATGGTCTTCACACTCGAAGATTTCGTTGGGGACTGGCGACAGACAGCCGGCTACAACCTGGACCAAGTCC
TTGAACAGGGAGGTGTGTCCAGTTTGTTTCAGAATCTCGGGGTGTCCGTAACTCCGATCCAAAGGATTGT
CCTGAGCGGTGAAAATGGGCTGAAGATCGACATCCATGTCATCATCCCGTATGAAGGTCTGAGCGGCGAC
CAAATGGGCCAGATCGAAAAAATTTTTAAGGTGGTGTACCCTGTGGATGATCATCACTTTAAGGTGATCC
TGCACTATGGCACACTGGTAATCGACGGGGTTACGCCGAACATGATCGACTATTTCGGACGGCCGTATGA
AGGCATCGCCGTGTTCGACGGCAAAAAGATCACTGTAACAGGGACCCTGTGGAACGGCAACAAAATTATC
GACGAGCGCCTGATCAACCCCGACGGCTCCCTGCTGTTCCGAGTAACCATCAACGGAGTGACCGGCTGGC
GGCTGTGCGAACGCATTCTGGCGGGCGGCGGATCTGAGAATTTATATTTCCAGGGCGCTCGTAATGCATA
CCTGCGTAAAAAAATCGCGCGTTTAAAAAAAGACAACTTGCAACTTGAGCGCGACGAACAAAATTTGGAG
AAAATAATCGCCAACCTTCGGGACGAGATCGCGCGTCTGGAAAACGAGGTGGCTTCGCATGAGCAACTCG
AGCACCACCACCACCACCACTGA
